>Addgene plasmid #65195 | pYTK088 | depositor full sequence | sequence record 110248 | Full Sequence
TCGGTCTCAGAGTTATCGTGTTGCATCTGCGGCTTTAAATTGATGTATCTCATCGCAGGCACGGGCAGTA
CAGTGCCCTGAGCGTAGGGAAAAATGAAAAAAAGGATGTAACTTTTAACATAATTCCAGCACGCAGCGAT
TGGGTATAATGAAGATTGTTAAGTTCAACAACATGTGAAATTCTTAGCTCCGCAACTTGCTTGAATTATG
AGCTCTAAGATTCAAGAAGTAAATAGGTCATATAATGGAATGATAGTAGTACTTGATAAAGGAACCATGT
GATCTTACGTTGATATGAAAATAATTCTCTCACAGAAGTCAGTTTGTATGACTAACATAGAGAGTAATTG
CTTTTCGGATAAAATCGCACCTAACAAAGATTACCTTTTGTAAAGCCTCCAGAACAGCTATGAATGTTCG
TTATTCTACGCACTTTCTTTCATACATCTTGATCCGCCTTTTTTGATGTAGGTTTTAACGCGGCAAAACA
TATTAATTTTTCTGATTTGGAAAAATAAAGAGTTAGTTCTGCCCCGATGAGACCAGACCAATAAAAAACG
CCCGGCGGCAACCGAGCGTTCTGAACAAATCCAGATGGAGTTCTGAGGTCATTACTGGATCTATCAACAG
GAGTCCAAGCGAGCTCGATATCAAATTACGCCCCGCCCTGCCACTCATCGCAGTACTGTTGTAATTCATT
AAGCATTCTGCCGACATGGAAGCCATCACAAACGGCATGATGAACCTGAATCGCCAGCGGCATCAGCACC
TTGTCGCCTTGCGTATAATATTTGCCCATGGTGAAAACGGGGGCGAAGAAGTTGTCCATATTGGCCACGT
TTAAATCAAAACTGGTGAAACTCACCCAGGGATTGGCTGAAACGAAAAACATATTCTCAATAAACCCTTT
AGGGAAATAGGCCAGGTTTTCACCGTAACACGCCACATCTTGCGAATATATGTGTAGAAACTGCCGGAAA
TCGTCGTGGTATTCACTCCAGAGCGATGAAAACGTTTCAGTTTGCTCATGGAAAACGGTGTAACAAGGGT
GAACACTATCCCATATCACCAGCTCACCGTCTTTCATTGCCATACGAAATTCCGGATGAGCATTCATCAG
GCGGGCAAGAATGTGAATAAAGGCCGGATAAAACTTGTGCTTATTTTTCTTTACGGTCTTTAAAAAGGCC
GTAATATCCAGCTGAACGGTCTGGTTATAGGTACATTGAGCAACTGACTGAAATGCCTCAAAATGTTCTT
TACGATGCCATTGGGATATATCAACGGTGGTATATCCAGTGATTTTTTTCTCCATTTTAGCTTCCTTAGC
TCCTGAAAATCTCGATAACTCAAAAAATACGCCCGGTAGTGATCTTATTTCATTATGGTGAAAGTTGGAA
CCTCTTACGTGCCCGATCAATCATGACCAAAATCCCTTAACGTGAGTTTTCGTTCCACTGAGCGTCAGAC
CCCGTAGAAAAGATCAAAGGATCTTCTTGAGATCCTTTTTTTCTGCGCGTAATCTGCTGCTTGCAAACAA
AAAAACCACCGCTACCAGCGGTGGTTTGTTTGCCGGATCAAGAGCTACCAACTCTTTTTCCGAAGGTAAC
TGGCTTCAGCAGAGCGCAGATACCAAATACTGTTCTTCTAGTGTAGCCGTAGTTAGGCCACCACTTCAAG
AACTCTGTAGCACCGCCTACATACCTCGCTCTGCTAATCCTGTTACCAGTGGCTGCTGCCAGTGGCGATA
AGTCGTGTCTTACCGGGTTGGACTCAAGACGATAGTTACCGGATAAGGCGCAGCGGTCGGGCTGAACGGG
GGGTTCGTGCACACAGCCCAGCTTGGAGCGAACGACCTACACCGAACTGAGATACCTACAGCGTGAGCTA
TGAGAAAGCGCCACGCTTCCCGAAGGGAGAAAGGCGGACAGGTATCCGGTAAGCGGCAGGGTCGGAACAG
GAGAGCGCACGAGGGAGCTTCCAGGGGGAAACGCCTGGTATCTTTATAGTCCTGTCGGGTTTCGCCACCT
CTGACTTGAGCGTCGATTTTTGTGATGCTCGTCAGGGGGGCGGAGCCTATGGAAAAACGCCAGCAACGCG
GCCTTTTTACGGTTCCTGGCCTTTTGCTGGCCTTTTGCTCACATGTTCTTTCCTGCGTTATCCCCTGATT
CTGTGGATAACCGTAG
Features (pLannotate 1.2.2; 4 found; start..end, strand, type, name):
    551..585     -  terminator     lambda t0 terminator: minimal transcription terminator from phage lambda (Scholtissek and Grosse, 1987)
    659..1315    -  CDS            cat: CAT_ECOLX - Experimental evidence at protein level: Swiss-Prot protein existence level 1. This enzyme is an effector of chloramphenicol resistance in bacteria. From Escherichia coli. This protein is used as a marker in many commonly used cloning vectors, such as pACYC184.
   1316..1413    -  promoter       cat promoter: promoter of the E. coli cat gene encoding chloramphenicol acetyltransferase
   1497..2085    +  rep_origin     ori: high-copy-number ColE1/pMB1/pBR322/pUC origin of replication
