[The description below was written by a language model from this plasmid's Addgene catalogue record and pLannotate feature annotations shown in this document.]
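Description:
pYTK088 is a small (about 2.2 kb) part-storage plasmid from the Yeast Toolkit (YTK) modular cloning system, built on the pYTK001 part entry backbone. It is a bacterial vector only. It is propagated in E. coli at high copy number through a ColE1/pUC-type origin of replication and selected with chloramphenicol through a cat (chloramphenicol acetyltransferase) gene driven by its native cat promoter and followed by a minimal lambda t0 terminator. These are the only elements picked up by the automated annotation. The yeast-derived insert itself is not annotated and presumably lies in the unannotated region of the sequence.

The payload is the HO 3' homology sequence from Saccharomyces cerevisiae, stored as a Type 7 part. It was cloned into the entry vector through BsmBI sites that were destroyed in the process, as is typical of Golden Gate-style part domestication. In the toolkit's scheme, Type 7 and Type 8 parts supply the yeast propagation machinery of an assembled plasmid. A 3' homology arm of this kind would be expected to be paired with a matching 5' homology part so that the assembled cassette integrates into the yeast chromosome at the HO locus by homologous recombination, rather than being maintained episomally. The record does not state this pairing, nor the length or exact boundaries of the homology region.

The plasmid carries no promoter, coding sequence or yeast marker of its own. It is a building block to be combined with other toolkit parts in multipart assemblies that produce yeast integration vectors.
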