Addgene plasmid #65195: pYTK088
Purpose: Encodes HO 3' Homology as a Type 7 part to be used in the Dueber YTK system
Depositing lab: John Dueber. Depositing organization: University of California, Berkeley. Publication: A Highly Characterized Yeast Toolkit for Modular, Multipart Assembly. Lee ME, DeLoache WC, Cervantes B, Dueber JE. ACS Synth Biol. 2015 Apr 14. 10.1021/sb500366v PubMed 25871405.
Backbone
  Vector backbone: pYTK001
  Vector type: Bacterial Expression
Growth in bacteria
  Bacterial resistance: Chloramphenicol, 25 μg/mL
  Growth temperature: 37°C
  Growth strain: DH10B
  Copy number: High Copy
Gene/Insert
  Gene/Insert name: HO 3' Homology
  Species: S. cerevisiae (budding yeast)
  Cloning method: Restriction Enzyme; 5′ cloning site BsmBI (destroyed during cloning); 3′ cloning site BsmBI (destroyed during cloning)
Terms and licenses: Academic/Nonprofit Terms; Industry Terms: Not Available to Industry
Depositor comments: Type 7 and 8 parts are Yeast propagation machinery in the Dueber YTK. For more information, please visit the supplemental information in PMID:25871405.
How to cite: pYTK088 was a gift from John Dueber (Addgene plasmid # 65195 ; http://n2t.net/addgene:65195 ; RRID:Addgene_65195)
