>Addgene plasmid #65195 | pYTK088 | addgene partial sequence | sequence record 112247 | pRS414-R 5'-CACCTCTGACTTGAGCGTCG-3'
GGGGGCGGAGCCTATGGAAAAACGCCAGCAACGCGGCCTTTTTACGGTTCCTGGCCTTTTGCTGGCCTTT
TGCTCACATGTTCTTTCCTGCGTTATCCCCTGATTCTGTGGATAACCGTAGTCGGTCTCAGAGTTATCGT
GTTGCATCTGCGGCTTTAAATTGATGTATCTCATCGCAGGCACGGGCAGTACAGTGCCCTGAGCGTAGGG
AAAAATGAAAAAAAGGATGTAACTTTTAACATAATTCCAGCACGCAGCGATTGGGTATAATGAAGATTGT
TAAGTTCAACAACATGTGAAATTCTTAGCTCCGCAACTTGCTTGAATTATGAGCTCTAAGATTCAAGAAG
TAAATAGGTCATATAATGGAATGATAGTAGTACTTGATAAAGGAACCATGTGATCTTACGTTGATATGAA
AATAATTCTCTCACAGAAGTCAGTTTGTATGACTAACATAGAGAGTAATTGCTTTTCGGATAAAATCGCA
CCTAACAAAGATTACCTTTTGTAAAGCCTCCAGAACAGCTATGAATGTTCGTTATTCTACGCACTTTCTT
TCATACATCTTGATCCGCCTTTTTTGATGTAGGTTTTAACGCGGCAAAACATATTAATTTTTCTGATTTG
GAAAAATAAAGAGTTAGTTCTGCCCCGATGAGACCAGACCAATAAAAAACGCCCGGCGGCAACCGAGCGT
TCTGAACAAATCCAGATGGAGTTCTGAGG
