>Addgene plasmid #65195 | pYTK088 | addgene partial sequence | sequence record 220948 | CAT-F 5'-GTTTGTGATGGCTTCCATGTC-3'
GTACTGCGATGAGTGGCAGGGCGGGGCGTAATTTGATATCGAGCTCGCTTGGACTCCTGTTGATAGATCC
AGTAATGACCTCAGAACTCCATCTGGATTTGTTCAGAACGCTCGGTTGCCGCCGGGCGTTTTTTATTGGT
CTGGTCTCATCGGGGCAGAACTAACTCTTTATTTTTCCAAATCAGAAAAATTAATATGTTTTGCCGCGTT
AAAACCTACATCAAAAAAGGCGGATCAAGATGTATGAAAGAAAGTGCGTAGAATAACGAACATTCATAGC
TGTTCTGGAGGCTTTACAAAAGGTAATCTTTGTTAGGTGCGATTTTATCCGAAAAGCAATTACTCTCTAT
GTTAGTCATACAAACTGACTTCTGTGAGAGAATTATTTTCATATCAACGTAAGATCACATGGTTCCTTTA
TCAAGTACTACTATCATTCCATTATATGACCTATTTACTTCTTGAATCTTAGAGCTCATAATTCAAGCAA
GTTGCGGAGCTAAGAATTTCACATGTTGTTGAACTTAACAATCTTCATTATACCCAATCGCTGCGTGCTG
GAATTATGTTAAAAGTTACATCCTTTTTTTCATTTTTCCCTACGCTCAGGGCACTGTACTGCCCGTGCCT
GCGATGAGATACATCAATTTAAAGCCGCAGATGCAACACGATAACTCTGAGACCGACTACGGTTATCCAC
AGAATCAGGGGATAACGCAGGAAAGAACATGTGAGCAAAAGGCCAGCAAAAGGCCAGGAACCGTAAAAAG
GCCGCGTTGCTGGCGTTTTTCCATAGGCTCCGCCCCCCTGACGAGCATCACAAAAATCGACGCTCAAGTC
AGAGGTGGCGAAACCCGACAGGACTATAAAGATACCAGGCGTTTCCCCCTGGAAGCTCCCTCGTGCGCTC
TCCTGTTCCGACCCTGCCGCTTACCGGATACCTGTCCGCCTTTCTCCCTTCGGGAA
